>Addgene plasmid #203376 | Tau BA 12->7 K317M | depositor partial sequence | sequence record 394387 | Construct 12->7 tau BA K317M sequenced with exon7 flag forward primer
TCATGACATCGATTACAAGGATGACGATGACAAGAAAACGAAGATCGCCACACCGCGGGNNNNNNNCCCT
CCAGGCCAGAAGGGCCAGGCCAACGCCACCAGGATTCCAGCAAAAACCCCGCCCGCTCCAAAGACACCAC
CCAGCTCTGGTGAACCTCCAAAATCAGGGGATCGCAGCGGCTACAGCAGCCCCGGCTCCCCAGGCACTCC
CGGCAGCCGCTCCCGCACCCCGTCCCTTCCAACCCCACCCACCCGGGAGCCCAAGAAGGTGGCAGTGGTC
CGTACTCCACCCAAGTCGCCGTCTTCCGCCAAGAGCCGCCTGCAGACAGCCCCCGTGCCCATGCCAGACC
TGAAGAATGTCAAGTCCAAGATCGGCTCCACTGAGAACCTGAAGCACCAGCCGGGAGGCGGGAAGGTGCA
GATAATTAATAAGAAGCTGGATCTTAGCAACGTCCAGTCCAAGTGTGGCTCAAAGGATAATATCAAACAC
GTCCCGGGAGGCGGCAGTGTGCAAATAGTCTACAAACCAGTTGACCTGAGCATGGTGACCTCCAAGTGTG
GCTCATTAGGCAACATCCATCATAAACCAGGAGGTGGCCAGGTGGAAGTAAAATCTGAGAAGCTTGACTT
CAAGGACAGAGTCCAGTCGAAGATTGGGTCCCTGGACAATATCACCCACGTCCCTGGCGGAGGAAATAAA
AAGGTAAAGGGGGTAGGGTGGGTTGGATGCTGCCCTTGGGTATATGGGCATTAATCAAGTTGAGTGGACA
AAGGCTGGTCCAGTTCCCAGAGGAGGAAAACAGAGGCTTCTGTGTTGACTGGCTGGATGTGGGCCCTCAG
CAGCATCCAGTGGGTCTCCACTGCCTGTCTCAATCACCTGGAGCTTTAGCACGTTTCACACCTGGGCCCC
ACCTGGAGAGGCTGACCAATGGGTCTCAGGGGCAGCTCGGTTGCTGGAGTTTTTGTTTTTATTTTTTTTA
TGTATTTAAGGCAGGGTCCCTGTATTAGTCCATTCCCCCCTGCCAAAAAGACTACCCAAGACTGGGTAAT
TTAAAAGGAAAGAGGTTTAATGGANTCCNATTTCCANNGNGC
