[The description below was written by a language model from this plasmid's Addgene catalogue record.]
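Description:
Tau BA 12->7 K317M is a mammalian expression plasmid built on the pcDNA 3.1 backbone and carrying a human MAPT (tau) insert with an internal FLAG tag and the K317M substitution. It is propagated in bacteria under ampicillin selection; the record lists copy number as unknown. It gives no feature table, so other backbone elements (origins of replication, polyadenylation signal, any mammalian selection marker) are not documented for this particular construct. Expression of the insert is driven by a promoter recorded as "CMVf", presumably a form of the cytomegalovirus immediate-early promoter, which gives strong constitutive transcription in transfected mammalian cells.

K317M is one of the MAPT mutations associated with frontotemporal dementia with parkinsonism linked to chromosome 17 (FTDP-17), and the associated publication concerns how such mutants influence circular tau RNAs. The "12->7" in the name most plausibly refers to back-splicing from exon 12 to exon 7 of MAPT, which would generate a circular tau RNA, but the record does not spell out the insert boundaries, the meaning of "BA", or which flanking sequences promote circularisation. The internal FLAG tag would allow immunodetection or affinity capture of any protein translated from the tau sequence, and placing the epitope internally rather than at a terminus fits a design in which the open reading frame lies within a circular transcript. The stated purpose is transfection and in vitro assays. The plasmid is probably best used alongside wild-type and other mutant versions to compare the effect of the disease mutation on tau RNA processing or its products, although the record does not describe such a set.
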