Addgene plasmid #203376: Tau BA 12->7 K317M
Purpose: For transfection and in vitro assay
Depositing lab: Stefan Stamm. Depositing organization: University of Kentucky. Publication: Influence of FTDP-17 mutants on circular tau RNAs. Margvelani G, Welden JR, Maquera AA, Van Eyk JE, Murray C, Miranda Sardon SC, Stamm S. Biochim Biophys Acta Mol Basis Dis. 2024 Apr;1870(4):167036. doi: 10.1016/j.bbadis.2024.167036. Epub 2024 Jan 28. PubMed 38286213.
Backbone
  Vector backbone: pcDNA 3.1
  Vector type: Mammalian Expression
Growth in bacteria
  Bacterial resistance: Ampicillin, 100 μg/mL
  Growth temperature: 37°C
  Growth strain: NEB Stable
  Copy number: Unknown
Gene/Insert
  Gene/Insert name: MAPT (alt name: Tau (with internal FLAG-tag))
  Species: H. sapiens (human)
  Mutation: K317M
  Entrez Gene: MAPT (a.k.a. DDPAC, FTD1, FTDP-17, MAPTL, MSTD, MTBT1, MTBT2, PPND, PPP1R103, TAU, Tau-PHF6, tau-40)
  Promoter: CMVf
  Cloning method: Unknown
Terms and licenses: Academic/Nonprofit Terms; Industry Terms: Not Available to Industry
Depositor comments: Please visit https://doi.org/10.1101/2023.09.08.556913 for bioRxiv preprint.
How to cite: Tau BA 12->7 K317M was a gift from Stefan Stamm (Addgene plasmid # 203376 ; http://n2t.net/addgene:203376 ; RRID:Addgene_203376)
